Addgene plasmid #218720: pEGFP-C1-IFT22
Purpose: Expresses N-terminally EGFP-tagged IFT22 in mammalian cells
Depositing lab: Kazuhisa Nakayama. Depositing organization: Kyoto University, Graduate School of Pharmaceutical Sciences. Publication: Overall architecture of the intraflagellar transport (IFT)-B complex containing Cluap1/IFT38 as an essential component of the IFT-B peripheral subcomplex. Katoh Y, Terada M, Nishijima Y, Takei R, Nozaki S, Hamada H, Nakayama K. J Biol Chem. 2016 Mar 15. pii: jbc.M116.713883. 10.1074/jbc.M116.713883 PubMed 26980730.
Backbone
  Vector backbone: pEGFP-C1
  Backbone manufacturer: Clontech
  Backbone size w/o insert (bp): 4731
  Vector type: Mammalian Expression
  Selectable markers: Neomycin (select with G418)
Growth in bacteria
  Bacterial resistance: Kanamycin, 50 μg/mL
  Growth temperature: 37°C
  Growth strain: DH5alpha
  Copy number: High Copy
Gene/Insert
  Gene/Insert name: IFT22
  Species: H. sapiens (human)
  Insert size (bp): 185
  Entrez Gene: RABL5 (a.k.a. FLJ13225, FLJ14117, DKFZp761N0823)
  Promoter: CMV
  Tag / fusion protein: EGFP (N terminal on backbone)
  Cloning method: Restriction Enzyme; 5′ cloning site BglII (not destroyed); 3′ cloning site XhoI/SalI (destroyed during cloning)
  Sequencing primers: 5′ CTGAGCAAAGACCCCAACGAG; 3′ GAAATTTGTGATGCTATTGC
Terms and licenses: Academic/Nonprofit Terms; Industry Terms: Not Available to Industry
How to cite: pEGFP-C1-IFT22 was a gift from Kazuhisa Nakayama (Addgene plasmid # 218720 ; http://n2t.net/addgene:218720 ; RRID:Addgene_218720)
