[The description below was written by a language model from this plasmid's Addgene catalogue record and pLannotate feature annotations shown in this document.]
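Description:
pEGFP-C1-IFT22 is a mammalian expression plasmid built on the Clontech pEGFP-C1 backbone that produces human IFT22 (also known as RABL5) fused at its N terminus to EGFP. IFT22 is a small GTPase-like component of the intraflagellar transport B (IFT-B) complex. Transcription is driven by the human cytomegalovirus immediate early enhancer and promoter. The EGFP coding sequence lies immediately upstream of the IFT22 open reading frame, so the two are expected to be translated as a single fluorescent fusion protein. The insert was placed between the BglII site, which is retained, and a XhoI/SalI junction that was destroyed during cloning. It is followed by a remnant of the multiple cloning site and the SV40 polyadenylation signal. The catalogue lists the insert size as 185 bp, but the annotated IFT22 coding region spans about 555 nt of the 5,268 nt sequenced plasmid. The listed figure therefore more plausibly reflects the length in amino acids.

The plasmid replicates in E. coli from a high-copy ColE1/pUC-type origin and also carries an f1 origin for single-stranded DNA production. A single Tn5 aminoglycoside phosphotransferase gene (NeoR/KanR) serves both hosts. A bacterial bla promoter drives it for kanamycin selection in bacteria. An SV40 enhancer/early promoter with an HSV TK polyadenylation signal drives it for G418 selection of stably transfected mammalian cells. The short ble and bGH poly(A) fragments in the annotation appear to be backbone remnants rather than functional elements. The construct is suited to visualising IFT22 localisation in live or fixed cells. The GFP tag can also serve as a handle in protein interaction studies, consistent with the associated work on the architecture of the IFT-B complex.
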