Features (pLannotate 1.2.2; 15 found; start..end, strand, type, name):
     61..364     +  enhancer       CMV enhancer: human cytomegalovirus immediate early enhancer
    365..568     +  promoter       CMV promoter: human cytomegalovirus (CMV) immediate early promoter
    613..1329    +  CDS            EGFP: EGFP is a basic (constitutively fluorescent) green fluorescent protein published in 1996, derived from Aequorea victoria. It is reported to be a rapidly-maturing weak dimer with moderate acid sensitivity.
   1348..1902    +  CDS            IFT22: IFT22_HUMAN - Also known as RABL5. Experimental evidence at protein level: Swiss-Prot protein existence level 1. Small GTPase-like component of the intraflagellar transport (IFT) complex B. From Homo sapiens (Human).
   1907..1932    +  misc_feature   MCS (fragment): multiple cloning site
   1949..2033    +  CDS            large T antigen (fragment): large T antigen from SV40 (simian virus 40)
   2056..2177    +  polyA_signal   SV40 poly(A) signal: SV40 polyadenylation signal
   2211..2639    -  rep_origin     f1 ori (sequence partly withheld): f1 bacteriophage origin of replication; arrow indicates direction of (+) strand synthesis
   2666..2770    +  promoter       AmpR promoter: bla
   2772..3129    +  promoter       SV40 promoter: SV40 enhancer and early promoter
   3164..3958    +  CDS            NeoR/KanR: aminoglycoside phosphotransferase from Tn5; aph(3')-II (or nptII); confers resistance to neomycin, kanamycin, and G418 (Geneticin®)
   3979..4131    +  CDS            ble (fragment): BLE_KLEPN - Experimental evidence at protein level: Swiss-Prot protein existence level 1. Binding protein with a strong affinity to the bleomycin family of antibiotics. Binds to CL990; an antimitotic-antibiotic compound. From Klebsiella pneumoniae.
   4190..4237    +  polyA_signal   HSV TK poly(A) signal: herpes simplex virus thymidine kinase polyadenylation signal (Cole and Stacy, 1985)
   4328..4344    -  polyA_signal   bGH poly(A) signal (fragment): bovine growth hormone polyadenylation signal
   4566..5154    +  rep_origin     ori: high-copy-number ColE1/pMB1/pBR322/pUC origin of replication
>Addgene plasmid #218720 | pEGFP-C1-IFT22 | addgene full sequence | sequence record 434306 | Addgene NGS Result
TAGTTATTAATAGTAATCAATTACGGGGTCATTAGTTCATAGCCCATATATGGAGTTCCGCGTTACATAA
CTTACGGTAAATGGCCCGCCTGGCTGACCGCCCAACGACCCCCGCCCATTGACGTCAATAATGACGTATG
TTCCCATAGTAACGCCAATAGGGACTTTCCATTGACGTCAATGGGTGGAGTATTTACGGTAAACTGCCCA
CTTGGCAGTACATCAAGTGTATCATATGCCAAGTACGCCCCCTATTGACGTCAATGACGGTAAATGGCCC
GCCTGGCATTATGCCCAGTACATGACCTTATGGGACTTTCCTACTTGGCAGTACATCTACGTATTAGTCA
TCGCTATTACCATGGTGATGCGGTTTTGGCAGTACATCAATGGGCGTGGATAGCGGTTTGACTCACGGGG
ATTTCCAAGTCTCCACCCCATTGACGTCAATGGGAGTTTGTTTTGGCACCAAAATCAACGGGACTTTCCA
AAATGTCGTAACAACTCCGCCCCATTGACGCAAATGGGCGGTAGGCGTGTACGGTGGGAGGTCTATATAA
GCAGAGCTGGTTTAGTGAACCGTCAGATCCGCTAGCGCTACCGGTCGCCACCATGGTGAGCAAGGGCGAG
GAGCTGTTCACCGGGGTGGTGCCCATCCTGGTCGAGCTGGACGGCGACGTAAACGGCCACAAGTTCAGCG
TGTCCGGCGAGGGCGAGGGCGATGCCACCTACGGCAAGCTGACCCTGAAGTTCATCTGCACCACCGGCAA
GCTGCCCGTGCCCTGGCCCACCCTCGTGACCACCCTGACCTACGGCGTGCAGTGCTTCAGCCGCTACCCC
GACCACATGAAGCAGCACGACTTCTTCAAGTCCGCCATGCCCGAAGGCTACGTCCAGGAGCGCACCATCT
TCTTCAAGGACGACGGCAACTACAAGACCCGCGCCGAGGTGAAGTTCGAGGGCGACACCCTGGTGAACCG
CATCGAGCTGAAGGGCATCGACTTCAAGGAGGACGGCAACATCCTGGGGCACAAGCTGGAGTACAACTAC
AACAGCCACAACGTCTATATCATGGCCGACAAGCAGAAGAACGGCATCAAGGTGAACTTCAAGATCCGCC
ACAACATCGAGGACGGCAGCGTGCAGCTCGCCGACCACTACCAGCAGAACACCCCCATCGGCGACGGCCC
CGTGCTGCTGCCCGACAACCACTACCTGAGCACCCAGTCCGCCCTGAGCAAAGACCCCAACGAGAAGCGC
GATCACATGGTCCTGCTGGAGTTCGTGACCGCCGCCGGGATCACTCTCGGCATGGACGAGCTGTACAAGT
CCGGACTCAGATCTACCATGCTGAAAGCCAAGATCCTCTTCGTGGGGCCTTGCGAGAGTGGAAAAACTGT
TTTGGCCAACTTTCTGACAGAATCTTCTGACATCACTGAATACAGCCCAACCCAAGGAGTGAGGATCCTA
GAATTTGAGAACCCGCATGTTACCAGCAACAACAAAGGCACGGGCTGTGAATTCGAGCTATGGGACTGTG
GTGGCGATGCTAAGTTTGAGTCCTGCTGGCCGGCCCTGATGAAGGATGCTCATGGAGTGGTGATCGTCTT
CAATGCTGACATCCCAAGCCACCGGAAGGAAATGGAGATGTGGTATTCCTGCTTTGTCCAACAGCCGTCC
TTACAGGACACACAGTGTATGCTAATTGCACACCACAAACCAGGCTCTGGAGATGATAAAGGAAGCCTGT
CTTTGTCGCCACCCTTGAACAAGCTGAAGCTGGTGCACTCAAACCTGGAAGATGACCCTGAGGAGATCCG
GATGGAATTCATAAAGTATTTAAAAAGCATAATCAACTCCATGTCTGAGAGCAGAGACAGGGAGGAGATG
TCAATTATGACCTAGCTCGACGGTACCGCGGGCCCGGGATCCACCGGATCTAGATAACTGATCATAATCA
GCCATACCACATTTGTAGAGGTTTTACTTGCTTTAAAAAACCTCCCACACCTCCCCCTGAACCTGAAACA
TAAAATGAATGCAATTGTTGTTGTTAACTTGTTTATTGCAGCTTATAATGGTTACAAATAAAGCAATAGC
ATCACAAATTTCACAAATAAAGCATTTTTTTCACTGCATTCTAGTTGTGGTTTGTCCAAACTCATCAATG
TATCTTAACGCGTAAATTGTAAGCGTTAATATTTTGTTAAAATTCGCGTTAAATTTTTGTTAAATCAGCT
CATTTTTTAACCAATAGGCCGAAATCGGCAAAATCCCTTATAAATCAAAAGAATAGACCGAGATAGGGT
[37 nt withheld, positions 2310-2346]
AAAGAACGTGGACTCCAACGTCAAAGG
[49 nt withheld, positions 2374-2422]
T
[91 nt withheld, positions 2424-2514]
G
[124 nt withheld, positions 2516-2639]
CAGGTGGCACTTTTCGGGGAAATGTGCGCGGAACCCCTATTTGTTTATTTTTCTAAATACATTCAAATAT
GTATCCGCTCATGAGACAATAACCCTGATAAATGCTTCAATAATATTGAAAAAGGAAGAGTCCTGAGGCG
GAAAGAACCAGCTGTGGAATGTGTGTCAGTTAGGGTGTGGAAAGTCCCCAGGCTCCCCAGCAGGCAGAAG
TATGCAAAGCATGCATCTCAATTAGTCAGCAACCAGGTGTGGAAAGTCCCCAGGCTCCCCAGCAGGCAGA
AGTATGCAAAGCATGCATCTCAATTAGTCAGCAACCATAGTCCCGCCCCTAACTCCGCCCATCCCGCCCC
TAACTCCGCCCAGTTCCGCCCATTCTCCGCCCCATGGCTGACTAATTTTTTTTATTTATGCAGAGGCCGA
GGCCGCCTCGGCCTCTGAGCTATTCCAGAAGTAGTGAGGAGGCTTTTTTGGAGGCCTAGGCTTTTGCAAA
GATCGATCAAGAGACAGGATGAGGATCGTTTCGCATGATTGAACAAGATGGATTGCACGCAGGTTCTCCG
GCCGCTTGGGTGGAGAGGCTATTCGGCTATGACTGGGCACAACAGACAATCGGCTGCTCTGATGCCGCCG
TGTTCCGGCTGTCAGCGCAGGGGCGCCCGGTTCTTTTTGTCAAGACCGACCTGTCCGGTGCCCTGAATGA
ACTGCAAGACGAGGCAGCGCGGCTATCGTGGCTGGCCACGACGGGCGTTCCTTGCGCAGCTGTGCTCGAC
GTTGTCACTGAAGCGGGAAGGGACTGGCTGCTATTGGGCGAAGTGCCGGGGCAGGATCTCCTGTCATCTC
ACCTTGCTCCTGCCGAGAAAGTATCCATCATGGCTGATGCAATGCGGCGGCTGCATACGCTTGATCCGGC
TACCTGCCCATTCGACCACCAAGCGAAACATCGCATCGAGCGAGCACGTACTCGGATGGAAGCCGGTCTT
GTCGATCAGGATGATCTGGACGAAGAGCATCAGGGGCTCGCGCCAGCCGAACTGTTCGCCAGGCTCAAGG
CGAGCATGCCCGACGGCGAGGATCTCGTCGTGACCCATGGCGATGCCTGCTTGCCGAATATCATGGTGGA
AAATGGCCGCTTTTCTGGATTCATCGACTGTGGCCGGCTGGGTGTGGCGGACCGCTATCAGGACATAGCG
TTGGCTACCCGTGATATTGCTGAAGAGCTTGGCGGCGAATGGGCTGACCGCTTCCTCGTGCTTTACGGTA
TCGCCGCTCCCGATTCGCAGCGCATCGCCTTCTATCGCCTTCTTGACGAGTTCTTCTGAGCGGGACTCTG
GGGTTCGAAATGACCGACCAAGCGACGCCCAACCTGCCATCACGAGATTTCGATTCCACCGCCGCCTTCT
ATGAAAGGTTGGGCTTCGGAATCGTTTTCCGGGACGCCGGCTGGATGATCCTCCAGCGCGGGGATCTCAT
GCTGGAGTTCTTCGCCCACCCTAGGGGGAGGCTAACTGAAACACGGAAGGAGACAATACCGGAAGGAACC
CGCGCTATGACGGCAATAAAAAGACAGAATAAAACGCACGGTGTTGGGTCGTTTGTTCATAAACGCGGGG
TTCGGTCCCAGGGCTGGCACTCTGTCGATACCCCACCGAGACCCCATTGGGGCCAATACGCCCGCGTTTC
TTCCTTTTCCCCACCCCACCCCCCAAGTTCGGGTGAAGGCCCAGGGCTCGCAGCCAACGTCGGGGCGGCA
GGCCCTGCCATAGCCTCAGGTTACTCATATATACTTTAGATTGATTTAAAACTTCATTTTTAATTTAAAA
GGATCTAGGTGAAGATCCTTTTTGATAATCTCATGACCAAAATCCCTTAACGTGAGTTTTCGTTCCACTG
AGCGTCAGACCCCGTAGAAAAGATCAAAGGATCTTCTTGAGATCCTTTTTTTCTGCGCGTAATCTGCTGC
TTGCAAACAAAAAAACCACCGCTACCAGCGGTGGTTTGTTTGCCGGATCAAGAGCTACCAACTCTTTTTC
CGAAGGTAACTGGCTTCAGCAGAGCGCAGATACCAAATACTGTTCTTCTAGTGTAGCCGTAGTTAGGCCA
CCACTTCAAGAACTCTGTAGCACCGCCTACATACCTCGCTCTGCTAATCCTGTTACCAGTGGCTGCTGCC
AGTGGCGATAAGTCGTGTCTTACCGGGTTGGACTCAAGACGATAGTTACCGGATAAGGCGCAGCGGTCGG
GCTGAACGGGGGGTTCGTGCACACAGCCCAGCTTGGAGCGAACGACCTACACCGAACTGAGATACCTACA
GCGTGAGCTATGAGAAAGCGCCACGCTTCCCGAAGGGAGAAAGGCGGACAGGTATCCGGTAAGCGGCAGG
GTCGGAACAGGAGAGCGCACGAGGGAGCTTCCAGGGGGAAACGCCTGGTATCTTTATAGTCCTGTCGGGT
TTCGCCACCTCTGACTTGAGCGTCGATTTTTGTGATGCTCGTCAGGGGGGCGGAGCCTATGGAAAAACGC
CAGCAACGCGGCCTTTTTACGGTTCCTGGCCTTTTGCTGGCCTTTTGCTCACATGTTCTTTCCTGCGTTA
TCCCCTGATTCTGTGGATAACCGTATTACCGCCATGCAT
